>Addgene plasmid #47889 | pRK5-myc-Miro1 P13V | addgene partial sequence | sequence record 70710 | Sp6 5'-ATTTAGGTGACACTATAG-3'
ACTGCACCTCGGTTCTATCGATTGAATTGGCCACCATGGAGCAGAAGCTGATCTCCGAGGAGGACCTGGG
ATCTATGAAGAAAGACGTGCGGATCCTGCTGGTGGGAGAAGTTAGAGTTGGGAAGACATCACTGATTATG
TCTCTGGTCAGTGAAGAATTTCCAGAAGAGGTTCCTCCCCGGGCAGAAGAAATCACCATTCCAGCTGATG
TCACCCCAGAGAGAGTTCCAACACACATTGTAGATTACTCAGAAGCAGAACAGAGTGATGAACAACTTCA
TCAAGAAATATCTCAGGCTAATGTCATCTGTATAGTGTATGCCGTTAACAACAAGCATTCTATTGATAAG
GTAACAAGTCGATGGATTCCTCTCATAAATGAAAGAACAGACAAAGACAGCAGGCTGCCTTTAATATTGG
TTGGGAACAAATCTGATCTGGTGGAATATAGTAGTATGGAGACCATCCTTCCTATTATGAACCAGTATAC
AGAAATAGAAACCTGTGTGGAGTGTTCAGCGAAAAACCTGAAGAACATATCAGAGCTCTTTTATTACGCA
CAGAAAGCTGTTCTTCATCCTACAGGGCCCCTGTACTGCCCAGAGGAGAAGGAGATGAAACCAGCTTGTA
TAAAAGCCCTTACTCGTATATTTAAAATATCTGATCAAGATAATGATGGTACTCTCAATGATGCTGAACT
CAACTTCTTTCAGAGGATTTGTTTCAACACTCCATTAGCTCCTCAAGCTCTGGAGGATGTCAAGAATGTA
GTCAGAAAACATATAAGTGATGGTGTGGCTGACAGTGGGTTGACC
