[The description below was written by a language model from this plasmid's Addgene catalogue record.]
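Description:
pRK5-myc-Miro1 P13V is a mammalian expression plasmid built on the pRK5-myc backbone, a derivative of pRK5 in which a myc epitope coding segment was inserted between the EcoRI and PstI sites, destroying both. It is propagated in E. coli under ampicillin selection and is recorded as low copy. The record does not state the origin of replication, and no feature table is provided, so the layout of backbone elements cannot be described beyond the catalogue fields. The listed sequencing primers (SP6 upstream, an SV40 polyA reverse primer downstream) suggest that an SP6 promoter site and an SV40 polyadenylation signal flank the insert. No mammalian selection marker is recorded, which is consistent with use in transient transfection.

The insert is human Miro1 (RHOT1, ras homolog family member T1), an atypical Rho-family GTPase associated with mitochondria. It carries a P13V substitution that the depositor describes as constitutively activating. The coding sequence was cloned by restriction digestion, with a 5′ BglII junction that was destroyed and a 3′ EcoRI site that was retained, placing it in frame behind the backbone-encoded N-terminal myc tag. Transcription is driven by the CMV promoter, which gives strong constitutive expression in many mammalian cell lines. The myc tag allows the protein to be detected by immunoblotting or immunofluorescence, or to be immunoprecipitated, with anti-myc antibodies.

The plasmid is intended for overexpressing the activated form of Miro1 in cultured mammalian cells. The associated work concerns the roles of atypical Rho GTPases in mitochondrial homeostasis and apoptosis.
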