Addgene plasmid #47889: pRK5-myc-Miro1 P13V
Purpose: Expresses myc tagged Miro1 P13V constitutively active mutant
Depositing lab: Pontus Aspenström. Depositing organization: Karolinska Institutet. Publication: Atypical Rho GTPases have roles in mitochondrial homeostasis and apoptosis. Fransson A, Ruusala A, Aspenstrom P. J Biol Chem. 2003 Feb 21;278(8):6495-502. Epub 2002 Dec 12. 10.1074/jbc.M208609200 PubMed 12482879.
Backbone
  Vector backbone: pRK5-myc
  Modifications to backbone: Myc inserted into EcoRI/PstI site (sites destroyed).
  Vector type: Mammalian Expression
Growth in bacteria
  Bacterial resistance: Ampicillin, 100 μg/mL
  Growth temperature: 37°C
  Growth strain: DH5alpha
  Copy number: Low Copy
Gene/Insert
  Gene/Insert name: Miro1 P13V (alt names: RHOT1; ras homolog family member T1; MIRO-1)
  Species: H. sapiens (human)
  Mutation: P13V, constitutively active mutant
  GenBank ID: AJ517412
  Entrez Gene: RHOT1 (a.k.a. ARHT1, MIRO-1, MIRO1)
  Promoter: CMV
  Tag / fusion protein: myc (N terminal on backbone)
  Cloning method: Restriction Enzyme; 5′ cloning site BglII (destroyed during cloning); 3′ cloning site EcoRI (not destroyed)
  Sequencing primers: 5′ SP6; 3′ SV40pA-R
Terms and licenses: Academic/Nonprofit Terms; Industry Terms: Not Available to Industry
How to cite: pRK5-myc-Miro1 P13V was a gift from Pontus Aspenström (Addgene plasmid # 47889 ; http://n2t.net/addgene:47889 ; RRID:Addgene_47889)
